Addgene plasmid #191801: pET-28a(+)-His(6)-TEV-AtPCO4-1(wt)
Purpose: Full length wt AtPCO4 with Nt-His tag
Depositing lab: Emily Flashman. Depositing organization: University of Oxford. Publication: The plant cysteine oxidases from Arabidopsis thaliana are kinetically tailored to act as oxygen sensors. White MD, Kamps JJAG, East S, Taylor Kearney LJ, Flashman E. J Biol Chem. 2018 Jul 27;293(30):11786-11795. doi: 10.1074/jbc.RA118.003496. Epub 2018 May 30. PubMed 29848548.
Backbone
  Vector backbone: pET28a(+)
  Vector type: Bacterial Expression
Growth in bacteria
  Bacterial resistance: Kanamycin, 50 μg/mL
  Growth temperature: 37°C
  Growth strain: DH5alpha
  Copy number: Low Copy
Gene/Insert
  Gene/Insert name: AtPCO4-1
  Species: A. thaliana (mustard weed)
  Tag / fusion protein: 6xHis, TEV cleavage site (N terminal on insert)
  Cloning method: Unknown
Terms and licenses: Academic/Nonprofit Terms; Industry Terms: Not Available to Industry
How to cite: pET-28a(+)-His(6)-TEV-AtPCO4-1(wt) was a gift from Emily Flashman (Addgene plasmid # 191801 ; http://n2t.net/addgene:191801 ; RRID:Addgene_191801)
