[The description below was written by a language model from this plasmid's Addgene catalogue record and pLannotate feature annotations shown in this document.]
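Description:
pET-28a(+)-His(6)-TEV-AtPCO4-1(wt) is a bacterial expression plasmid of about 6.0 kb, built on the pET28a(+) backbone, for producing full-length wild-type plant cysteine oxidase 4 (AtPCO4) from Arabidopsis thaliana in E. coli. It replicates from a ColE1/pBR322-type origin accompanied by the bom mobility region and the rop gene. Rop holds the plasmid at low copy number, which matches the catalogue entry. Selection is by kanamycin through the aph(3')-Ia (KanR) gene. An f1 phage origin is also present and would allow single-stranded DNA production. The short tetracycline-resistance fragments and the AmpR promoter fragment in the annotation are backbone remnants, not functional markers.

The expression cassette is the standard pET arrangement: a T7 promoter followed immediately by a lac operator, the T7 gene 10 ribosome binding site, the coding region and a T7 terminator. The plasmid also carries lacI under its own promoter. Transcription therefore depends on a host that supplies T7 RNA polymerase, is repressed by the lac repressor, and is induced with IPTG. According to the record, the PCO4 open reading frame carries an N-terminal 6xHis tag followed by a TEV protease cleavage site, so the protein can be purified by metal affinity and the tag then removed. A short His-tag match is annotated downstream of the insert, as in the pET28a backbone, but the record does not show whether it is translated. The cloning method is not recorded.

PCO4 oxidises N-terminal cysteine residues, which prepares group VII ethylene response factors for N-end rule proteasomal degradation. The associated study used recombinant enzyme of this kind to characterise the kinetics of the plant cysteine oxidases as oxygen sensors.
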