Features (pLannotate 1.2.2; 20 found; start..end, strand, type, name):
    438..580     -  misc_feature   bom: basis of mobility region from pBR322
    682..873     -  CDS            rop: Rop protein, which maintains plasmids at low copy number; rop
    890..1270    +  CDS            YPB1_ECOLX: Protein predicted: Swiss-Prot protein existence level 4. From Escherichia coli.
   1342..1633    -  CDS            TcR (fragment): tetracycline efflux protein; tet; confers resistance to tetracycline
   1648..1669    -  protein_bind   CAP binding site: CAP binding activates transcription in the presence of cAMP. E. coli catabolite activator protein
   1682..2764    -  CDS            lacI: lac repressor; lacI; The lac repressor binds to the lac operator to inhibit transcription in E. coli. This inhibition can be relieved by adding lactose or isopropyl-β-D-thiogalactopyranoside (IPTG).
   2765..2842    -  promoter       lacI promoter: lacI
   2850..3129    -  CDS            TcR (fragment): tetracycline efflux protein; tet; confers resistance to tetracycline
   3151..3169    +  promoter       T7 promoter: promoter for bacteriophage T7 RNA polymerase
   3170..3194    +  protein_bind   lac operator: The lac repressor binds to the lac operator to inhibit transcription in E. coli. This inhibition can be relieved by adding lactose or isopropyl-β-D-thiogalactopyranoside (IPTG). lac repressor encoded by lacI
   3209..3231    +  RBS            RBS: efficient ribosome binding site from bacteriophage T7 gene 10 (Olins and Rangwala, 1989)
   3250..3266    +  CDS            capTEV™ (fragment): composite tag for in vivo biotinylation, TEV protease cleavage, and 6xHis tagging
   3319..4041    +  CDS            PCO4 (sequence withheld): PCO4_ARATH - Experimental evidence at protein level: Swiss-Prot protein existence level 1. Catalyzes the oxidation of N-terminal cysteine residues (N- Cys), thus preparing the protein for N-end rule pathway-mediated proteasomal degradation, upstream of the N-end rule enzymes ATE1, ATE2 and PRT6 (Probable) (PubMed:28332493, PubMed:29848548, PubMed:33207269, PubMed:32868422). Controls the preparation of the group VII ethylene response factor (ERF-VII) proteins for degradation via the 26S proteasome N-end rule pathway (Probable) (PubMed:28332493, PubMed:29848548, PubMed:33207269, PubMed:32868422)
   4052..4069    +  CDS            9xHis (fragment): 9xHis affinity tag
   4079..4128    +  CDS            SET1 (fragment): solubility-enhancement tag derived from T7 phage gene 10B
   4136..4183    +  terminator     T7 terminator: transcription terminator for bacteriophage T7 RNA polymerase
   4220..4675    +  rep_origin     f1 ori (sequence partly withheld): f1 bacteriophage origin of replication; arrow indicates direction of (+) strand synthesis
   4702..4759    +  promoter       AmpR promoter (fragment): bla
   4768..5583    -  CDS            KanR: aminoglycoside phosphotransferase; aph(3')-Ia; confers resistance to kanamycin in bacteria or G418 (Geneticin®) in eukaryotes
   5705..252     +  rep_origin     ori (across the origin): high-copy-number ColE1/pMB1/pBR322/pUC origin of replication
>Addgene plasmid #191801 | pET-28a(+)-His(6)-TEV-AtPCO4-1(wt) | addgene full sequence | sequence record 380001 | Addgene NGS Result
CAGCCCAGCTTGGAGCGAACGACCTACACCGAACTGAGATACCTACAGCGTGAGCTATGAGAAAGCGCCA
CGCTTCCCGAAGGGAGAAAGGCGGACAGGTATCCGGTAAGCGGCAGGGTCGGAACAGGAGAGCGCACGAG
GGAGCTTCCAGGGGGAAACGCCTGGTATCTTTATAGTCCTGTCGGGTTTCGCCACCTCTGACTTGAGCGT
CGATTTTTGTGATGCTCGTCAGGGGGGCGGAGCCTATGGAAAAACGCCAGCAACGCGGCCTTTTTACGGT
TCCTGGCCTTTTGCTGGCCTTTTGCTCACATGTTCTTTCCTGCGTTATCCCCTGATTCTGTGGATAACCG
TATTACCGCCTTTGAGTGAGCTGATACCGCTCGCCGCAGCCGAACGACCGAGCGCAGCGAGTCAGTGAGC
GAGGAAGCGGAAGAGCGCCTGATGCGGTATTTTCTCCTTACGCATCTGTGCGGTATTTCACACCGCATAT
ATGGTGCACTCTCAGTACAATCTGCTCTGATGCCGCATAGTTAAGCCAGTATACACTCCGCTATCGCTAC
GTGACTGGGTCATGGCTGCGCCCCGACACCCGCCAACACCCGCTGACGCGCCCTGACGGGCTTGTCTGCT
CCCGGCATCCGCTTACAGACAAGCTGTGACCGTCTCCGGGAGCTGCATGTGTCAGAGGTTTTCACCGTCA
TCACCGAAACGCGCGAGGCAGCTGCGGTAAAGCTCATCAGCGTGGTCGTGAAGCGATTCACAGATGTCTG
CCTGTTCATCCGCGTCCAGCTCGTTGAGTTTCTCCAGAAGCGTTAATGTCTGGCTTCTGATAAAGCGGGC
CATGTTAAGGGCGGTTTTTTCCTGTTTGGTCACTGATGCCTCCGTGTAAGGGGGATTTCTGTTCATGGGG
GTAATGATACCGATGAAACGAGAGAGGATGCTCACGATACGGGTTACTGATGATGAACATGCCCGGTTAC
TGGAACGTTGTGAGGGTAAACAACTGGCGGTATGGATGCGGCGGGACCAGAGAAAAATCACTCAGGGTCA
ATGCCAGCGCTTCGTTAATACAGATGTAGGTGTTCCACAGGGTAGCCAGCAGCATCCTGCGATGCAGATC
CGGAACATAATGGTGCAGGGCGCTGACTTCCGCGTTTCCAGACTTTACGAAACACGGAAACCGAAGACCA
TTCATGTTGTTGCTCAGGTCGCAGACGTTTTGCAGCAGCAGTCGCTTCACGTTCGCTCGCGTATCGGTGA
TTCATTCTGCTAACCAGTAAGGCAACCCCGCCAGCCTAGCCGGGTCCTCAACGACAGGAGCACGATCATG
CGCACCCGTGGGGCCGCCATGCCGGCGATAATGGCCTGCTTCTCGCCGAAACGTTTGGTGGCGGGACCAG
TGACGAAGGCTTGAGCGAGGGCGTGCAAGATTCCGAATACCGCAAGCGACAGGCCGATCATCGTCGCGCT
CCAGCGAAAGCGGTCCTCGCCGAAAATGACCCAGAGCGCTGCCGGCACCTGTCCTACGAGTTGCATGATA
AAGAAGACAGTCATAAGTGCGGCGACGATAGTCATGCCCCGCGCCCACCGGAAGGAGCTGACTGGGTTGA
AGGCTCTCAAGGGCATCGGTCGAGATCCCGGTGCCTAATGAGTGAGCTAACTTACATTAATTGCGTTGCG
CTCACTGCCCGCTTTCCAGTCGGGAAACCTGTCGTGCCAGCTGCATTAATGAATCGGCCAACGCGCGGGG
AGAGGCGGTTTGCGTATTGGGCGCCAGGGTGGTTTTTCTTTTCACCAGTGAGACGGGCAACAGCTGATTG
CCCTTCACCGCCTGGCCCTGAGAGAGTTGCAGCAAGCGGTCCACGCTGGTTTGCCCCAGCAGGCGAAAAT
CCTGTTTGATGGTGGTTAACGGCGGGATATAACATGAGCTGTCTTCGGTATCGTCGTATCCCACTACCGA
GATATCCGCACCAACGCGCAGCCCGGACTCGGTAATGGCGCGCATTGCGCCCAGCGCCATCTGATCGTTG
GCAACCAGCATCGCAGTGGGAACGATGCCCTCATTCAGCATTTGCATGGTTTGTTGAAAACCGGACATGG
CACTCCAGTCGCCTTCCCGTTCCGCTATCGGCTGAATTTGATTGCGAGTGAGATATTTATGCCAGCCAGC
CAGACGCAGACGCGCCGAGACAGAACTTAATGGGCCCGCTAACAGCGCGATTTGCTGGTGACCCAATGCG
ACCAGATGCTCCACGCCCAGTCGCGTACCGTCTTCATGGGAGAAAATAATACTGTTGATGGGTGTCTGGT
CAGAGACATCAAGAAATAACGCCGGAACATTAGTGCAGGCAGCTTCCACAGCAATGGCATCCTGGTCATC
CAGCGGATAGTTAATGATCAGCCCACTGACGCGTTGCGCGAGAAGATTGTGCACCGCCGCTTTACAGGCT
TCGACGCCGCTTCGTTCTACCATCGACACCACCACGCTGGCACCCAGTTGATCGGCGCGAGATTTAATCG
CCGCGACAATTTGCGACGGCGCGTGCAGGGCCAGACTGGAGGTGGCAACGCCAATCAGCAACGACTGTTT
GCCCGCCAGTTGTTGTGCCACGCGGTTGGGAATGTAATTCAGCTCCGCCATCGCCGCTTCCACTTTTTCC
CGCGTTTTCGCAGAAACGTGGCTGGCCTGGTTCACCACGCGGGAAACGGTCTGATAAGAGACACCGGCAT
ACTCTGCGACATCGTATAACGTTACTGGTTTCACATTCACCACCCTGAATTGACTCTCTTCCGGGCGCTA
TCATGCCATACCGCGAAAGGTTTTGCGCCATTCGATGGTGTCCGGGATCTCGACGCTCTCCCTTATGCGA
CTCCTGCATTAGGAAGCAGCCCAGTAGTAGGTTGAGGCCGTTGAGCACCGCCGCCGCAAGGAATGGTGCA
TGCAAGGAGATGGCGCCCAACAGTCCCCCGGCCACGGGGCCTGCCACCATACCCACGCCGAAACAAGCGC
TCATGAGCCCGAAGTGGCGAGCCCGATCTTCCCCATCGGTGATGTCGGCGATATAGGCGCCAGCAACCGC
ACCTGTGGCGCCGGTGATGCCGGCCACGATGCGTCCGGCGTAGAGGATCGAGATCTCGATCCCGCGAAAT
TAATACGACTCACTATAGGGGAATTGTGAGCGGATAACAATTCCCCTCTAGAAATAATTTTGTTTAACTT
TAAGAAGGAGATATACCATGGGCAGCAGCCATCATCATCATCATCACTCTTCTGGTGTAGATCTGGGTAC
CGAGAACCTGTACTTCCAATCCAACGCG
[723 nt withheld, positions 3319-4041]
TGAACTCGAGCACCACCACCACCACCACTGAGATCCGGCTGCTAACAAAGCCCGAAAGGAAGCTGAGTTG
GCTGCTGCCACCGCTGAGCAATAACTAGCATAACCCCTTGGGGCCTCTAAACGGGTCTTGAGGGGTTTTT
TGCTGAAAGGAGGAACTATATCCGGATTGGCGAATGGG
[124 nt withheld, positions 4220-4343]
C
[91 nt withheld, positions 4345-4435]
A
[49 nt withheld, positions 4437-4485]
CCTTTGACGTTGGAGTCCACGTTCTTT
[37 nt withheld, positions 4513-4549]
ACCCTATCTCGGTCTATTCTTTTGATTTATAAGGGATTTTGCCGATTTCGGCCTATTGGTTAAAAAATGA
GCTGATTTAACAAAAATTTAACGCGAATTTTAACAAAATATTAACGTTTACAATTTCAGGTGGCACTTTT
CGGGGAAATGTGCGCGGAACCCCTATTTGTTTATTTTTCTAAATACATTCAAATATGTATCCGCTCATGA
ATTAATTCTTAGAAAAACTCATCGAGCATCAAATGAAACTGCAATTTATTCATATCAGGATTATCAATAC
CATATTTTTGAAAAAGCCGTTTCTGTAATGAAGGAGAAAACTCACCGAGGCAGTTCCATAGGATGGCAAG
ATCCTGGTATCGGTCTGCGATTCCGACTCGTCCAACATCAATACAACCTATTAATTTCCCCTCGTCAAAA
ATAAGGTTATCAAGTGAGAAATCACCATGAGTGACGACTGAATCCGGTGAGAATGGCAAAAGTTTATGCA
TTTCTTTCCAGACTTGTTCAACAGGCCAGCCATTACGCTCGTCATCAAAATCACTCGCATCAACCAAACC
GTTATTCATTCGTGATTGCGCCTGAGCGAGACGAAATACGCGATCGCTGTTAAAAGGACAATTACAAACA
GGAATCGAATGCAACCGGCGCAGGAACACTGCCAGCGCATCAACAATATTTTCACCTGAATCAGGATATT
CTTCTAATACCTGGAATGCTGTTTTCCCGGGGATCGCAGTGGTGAGTAACCATGCATCATCAGGAGTACG
GATAAAATGCTTGATGGTCGGAAGAGGCATAAATTCCGTCAGCCAGTTTAGTCTGACCATCTCATCTGTA
ACATCATTGGCAACGCTACCTTTGCCATGTTTCAGAAACAACTCTGGCGCATCGGGCTTCCCATACAATC
GATAGATTGTCGCACCTGATTGCCCGACATTATCGCGAGCCCATTTATACCCATATAAATCAGCATCCAT
GTTGGAATTTAATCGCGGCCTAGAGCAAGACGTTTCCCGTTGAATATGGCTCATAACACCCCTTGTATTA
CTGTTTATGTAAGCAGACAGTTTTATTGTTCATGACCAAAATCCCTTAACGTGAGTTTTCGTTCCACTGA
GCGTCAGACCCCGTAGAAAAGATCAAAGGATCTTCTTGAGATCCTTTTTTTCTGCGCGTAATCTGCTGCT
TGCAAACAAAAAAACCACCGCTACCAGCGGTGGTTTGTTTGCCGGATCAAGAGCTACCAACTCTTTTTCC
GAAGGTAACTGGCTTCAGCAGAGCGCAGATACCAAATACTGTCCTTCTAGTGTAGCCGTAGTTAGGCCAC
CACTTCAAGAACTCTGTAGCACCGCCTACATACCTCGCTCTGCTAATCCTGTTACCAGTGGCTGCTGCCA
GTGGCGATAAGTCGTGTCTTACCGGGTTGGACTCAAGACGATAGTTACCGGATAAGGCGCAGCGGTCGGG
CTGAACGGGGGGTTCGTGCACA
